Addgene plasmid #18099: pGEX-Elafin
Depositing lab: Ronny Drapkin. Depositing organization: Dana-Farber Cancer Institute. Publication: Overexpression of elafin in ovarian carcinoma is driven by genomic gains and activation of the nuclear factor kappaB pathway and is associated with poor overall survival. Clauss A, Ng V, Liu J, Piao H, Russo M, Vena N, Sheng Q, Hirsch MS, Bonome T, Matulonis U, Ligon AH, Birrer MJ, Drapkin R. Neoplasia. 2010 Feb;12(2):161-72. PubMed 20126474.
Backbone
  Vector backbone: pGEX
  Backbone size w/o insert (bp): 5000
  Vector type: Bacterial Expression
Growth in bacteria
  Bacterial resistance: Ampicillin, 100 μg/mL
  Growth temperature: 37°C
  Growth strain: DH5alpha
  Growth instructions: For expression grow @ 30˚C
  Copy number: High Copy
Gene/Insert
  Gene/Insert name: Elafin (alt name: PI3)
  Species: H. sapiens (human)
  Insert size (bp): 368
  Entrez Gene: PI3 (a.k.a. ESI, SKALP, WAP3, WFDC14, cementoin)
  Tag / fusion protein: GST (N terminal on backbone)
  Cloning method: Restriction Enzyme; 5′ cloning site BamHI (unknown if destroyed); 3′ cloning site EcoRI (unknown if destroyed)
  Sequencing primers: 5′ n/a
Terms and licenses: Academic/Nonprofit Terms; Industry Terms: Not Available to Industry
How to cite: pGEX-Elafin was a gift from Ronny Drapkin (Addgene plasmid # 18099 ; http://n2t.net/addgene:18099 ; RRID:Addgene_18099)
