[The description below was written by a language model from this plasmid's Addgene catalogue record.]
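Description:
pGEX-Elafin is a bacterial expression plasmid built on a pGEX backbone of about 5 kb. It carries the human elafin coding sequence (gene symbol PI3, also known as SKALP, ESI, WAP3 or WFDC14) as an insert of about 368 bp. The insert was placed between BamHI and EcoRI sites by restriction cloning, and the record does not say whether those sites remain intact. It sits downstream of the glutathione S-transferase sequence supplied by the backbone, so the product is an N-terminal GST–elafin fusion protein. The plasmid is maintained at high copy number in E. coli under ampicillin selection.

No feature table accompanies the record, so the promoter, origin of replication and any protease cleavage site between GST and elafin are not stated. pGEX-family vectors generally use an IPTG-inducible tac promoter with a plasmid-borne lacI repressor and a pBR322-type origin. Many also encode a protease recognition site after GST, but the exact pGEX variant is not identified here. The GST moiety allows the fusion to be captured on glutathione resin, which suits production and affinity purification of recombinant elafin or GST pull-down experiments.

Elafin is a small secreted inhibitor of elastase-type serine proteases belonging to the whey acidic protein domain family. The associated study concerns elafin overexpression in ovarian carcinoma, its link to genomic gain and NF-κB pathway activation, and its association with poor survival. The precise use of the fusion protein in that work is not described in the record, though recombinant protein of this kind commonly serves as a biochemical reagent or antibody-related control.
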