>Addgene plasmid #18099 | pGEX-Elafin | addgene partial sequence | sequence record 23969 | pGEX-5 5'-GGGCTGGCAAGCCACGTTTGGTG-3'
GCANCTCAAATCGGATCTGGTTCCGCGTGGATCTCGTCGTGCATCTGTTGGATCCCTCGAGAGGGCCAGC
AGCTTCTTGATCGTGGTGGTGTTCCTCATCGCTGGGACGCTGGTTCTAGAGGCAGCTGTCACGGGAGTTC
CTGTTAAAGGTCAAGACACTGTCAAAGGCCGTGTTCCATTCAATGGACAAGATCCCGTTAAAGGACAAGT
TTCAGTTAAAGGTCAAGATAAAGTCAAAGCGCAAGAGCCAGTCAAAGGTCCAGTCTCCACTAAGCCTGGC
TCCTGCCCCATTATCTTGATCCGGTGCGCCATGTTGAATCCCCCTAACCGCTGCTTGAAAGATACTGACT
GCCCAGGAATCAAGAAGTGCTGTGAAGGCTCTTGCGGGATGGCCTGTTTCGTTCCCCAGTGAGCGGCCGC
GAATTCATCGTGACTGACTGACGATCTGCCTCGCGCGTTTCGGTGATGACGGTGAAAACCTCTGACACAT
GCAGCTCCCGGAGACGGTCACAGCTTGTCTGTAAGCGGATGCCGGGAGCAGACAAGCCCGTCAGGGCGCG
TCAGCGGGTGTTGGCGGGTGTCGGGGCGCAGCCATGACCCAGTCACGTAGCNNANNCGAGATTGTATAAT
TCTTGGAAGACGAAAGGGCCTCGTGATACGCCTATTTTTATAGGTTAATGTCATGATAAAATGGTGGTTT
CTTAGACGTCAGGTGGCCACTTTTCGGGGAATGTGCGCGGAACCCCTANTTGTTATTTTNTAANACANTC
CAAATGTTCCCCCCCAGAAAAAANCCCCCTGATNATGCTTCATATATGAAANGAAATNTGATATCACTN
